Addgene plasmid #177891: pFastBac(His10-Lckg2a)
Purpose: Baculo expression of His10 tag fused to human LckG2A
Depositing lab: Ron Vale. Depositing organization: University of California, San Francisco (UCSF). Publication: In vitro membrane reconstitution of the T-cell receptor proximal signaling network. Hui E, Vale RD. Nat Struct Mol Biol. 2014 Feb;21(2):133-42. doi: 10.1038/nsmb.2762. Epub 2014 Jan 26. PubMed 24463463.
Backbone
  Vector backbone: pFastBacHT
  Vector type: Insect Expression
Growth in bacteria
  Bacterial resistance: Ampicillin, 100 μg/mL
  Growth temperature: 37°C
  Growth strain: DH5alpha
  Copy number: High Copy
Gene/Insert
  Gene/Insert name: Lck
  Species: H. sapiens (human)
  Mutation: G2A
  Entrez Gene: LCK (a.k.a. IMD22, LSK, YT16, p56lck, pp58lck)
  Promoter: Polyhedrin
  Tag / fusion protein: 10xHis-TEV (N terminal on insert)
  Cloning method: Restriction Enzyme; 5′ cloning site unknown (unknown if destroyed)
  Sequencing primers: 5′ GGATTATTCATACCGTCCCA; 3′ CAAATGTGGTATGGCTGATT
Terms and licenses: Academic/Nonprofit Terms; Industry Terms: Not Available to Industry
How to cite: pFastBac(His10-Lckg2a) was a gift from Ron Vale (Addgene plasmid # 177891 ; http://n2t.net/addgene:177891 ; RRID:Addgene_177891)
