[The description below was written by a language model from this plasmid's Addgene catalogue record and pLannotate feature annotations shown in this document.]
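Description:
pFastBac(His10-Lckg2a) is a baculovirus donor (transfer) plasmid built on the pFastBacHT backbone for producing recombinant human Lck in insect cells. In E. coli it is maintained as a high-copy plasmid through a ColE1/pUC-type origin and selected with ampicillin via the β-lactamase gene; an f1 origin is also present. The expression cassette sits between the Tn7R and Tn7L ends of a mini-Tn7 element, together with a gentamicin acetyltransferase gene driven by the Pc integron promoter. This arrangement is the standard one for site-specific transposition of the cassette into a baculovirus shuttle genome (bacmid) in a suitable bacterial host, with gentamicin resistance marking the transposed segment. The resulting bacmid is then used to generate recombinant virus.

The payload is driven by the polyhedrin promoter of Autographa californica nucleopolyhedrovirus, a very strong late viral promoter, and terminated by an SV40 polyadenylation signal. It encodes an N-terminal polyhistidine tag followed by a TEV protease cleavage site and then the full coding region of human LCK, the non-receptor Src-family tyrosine kinase central to T-cell receptor proximal signalling. The catalogue describes the tag as ten histidines, whereas the automated annotation labels an 8xHis feature; this probably reflects the annotation library's closest match rather than a real difference. The insert carries a G2A substitution. Glycine 2 is the residue normally required for N-terminal myristoylation of Src-family kinases, so the mutation would be expected to remove native lipid anchoring, although the record does not state this rationale. The associated work concerns in vitro membrane reconstitution of TCR signalling, consistent with use of the construct to purify His-tagged kinase by metal affinity, optionally removing the tag with TEV protease.
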