Features (pLannotate 1.2.2; 17 found; start..end, strand, type, name):
      2..456     +  rep_origin     f1 ori (sequence partly withheld): f1 bacteriophage origin of replication; arrow indicates direction of (+) strand synthesis
    482..586     +  promoter       AmpR promoter: bla
    587..1447    +  CDS            AmpR: β-lactamase; bla; confers resistance to ampicillin, carbenicillin, and related antibiotics
   1618..2206    +  rep_origin     ori: high-copy-number ColE1/pMB1/pBR322/pUC origin of replication
   2392..2443    -  misc_feature   bom (fragment): basis of mobility region from pBR322
   2511..2735    -  mobile_element Tn7R: mini-Tn7 element (right end of the Tn7 transposon) Tn7
   2802..3335    -  CDS            GmR: gentamycin acetyltransferase; aacC1; confers resistance to gentamycin
   3505..3533    -  promoter       Pc promoter: intI1 (promoter lies within the coding sequence); class 1 integron promoter
   3511..3858    -  CDS            YPR2_ECOLX (fragment): Protein predicted: Swiss-Prot protein existence level 4. From Escherichia coli.
   3885..3976    +  promoter       polyhedrin promoter: polh from Autographa californica; promoter for the baculovirus polyhedrin gene
   4046..4069    +  CDS            8xHis: 8xHis affinity tag
   4094..4114    +  CDS            TEV site: tobacco etch virus (TEV) protease recognition and cleavage site
   4166..5686    +  CDS            LCK: LCK_HUMAN - Experimental evidence at protein level: Swiss-Prot protein existence level 1. Non-receptor tyrosine-protein kinase that plays an essential role in the selection and maturation of developing T-cells in the thymus and in the function of mature T-cells. Plays a key role in T- cell antigen receptor (TCR)-linked signal transduction pathways. Constitutively associated with the cytoplasmic portions of the CD4 and CD8 surface receptors. Association of the TCR with a peptide antigen- bound MHC complex facilitates the interaction of CD4 and CD8 with MHC class II and class I molecules, respec
   5767..5850    +  CDS            large T antigen (fragment): large T antigen from SV40 (simian virus 40)
   5873..6007    +  polyA_signal   SV40 poly(A) signal: SV40 polyadenylation signal
   6036..6201    -  mobile_element Tn7L: mini-Tn7 element (left end of the Tn7 transposon) Tn7
   6364..6380    +  CDS            lacZα (fragment): LacZα fragment of β-galactosidase; lacZ fragment
>Addgene plasmid #177891 | pFastBac(His10-Lckg2a) | addgene full sequence | sequence record 353387 | Addgene NGS Result
G
[124 nt withheld, positions 2-125]
C
[91 nt withheld, positions 127-217]
A
[49 nt withheld, positions 219-267]
CCTTTGACGTTGGAGTCCACGTTCTT
[37 nt withheld, positions 294-330]
ACCCTATCTCGGTCTATTCTTTTGATTTATAAGGGATTTTGCCGATTTCGGCCTATTGGTTAAAAAATGA
GCTGATTTAACAAAAATTTAACGCGAATTTTAACAAAATATTAACGCTTACAATTTAGGTGGCACTTTTC
GGGGAAATGTGCGCGGAACCCCTATTTGTTTATTTTTCTAAATACATTCAAATATGTATCCGCTCATGAG
ACAATAACCCTGATAAATGCTTCAATAATATTGAAAAAGGAAGAGTATGAGTATTCAACATTTCCGTGTC
GCCCTTATTCCCTTTTTTGCGGCATTTTGCCTTCCTGTTTTTGCTCACCCAGAAACGCTGGTGAAAGTAA
AAGATGCTGAAGATCAGTTGGGTGCACGAGTGGGTTACATCGAACTGGATCTCAACAGCGGTAAGATCCT
TGAGAGTTTTCGCCCCGAAGAACGTTTTCCAATGATGAGCACTTTTAAAGTTCTGCTATGTGGCGCGGTA
TTATCCCGTATTGACGCCGGGCAAGAGCAACTCGGTCGCCGCATACACTATTCTCAGAATGACTTGGTTG
AGTACTCACCAGTCACAGAAAAGCATCTTACGGATGGCATGACAGTAAGAGAATTATGCAGTGCTGCCAT
AACCATGAGTGATAACACTGCGGCCAACTTACTTCTGACAACGATCGGAGGACCGAAGGAGCTAACCGCT
TTTTTGCACAACATGGGGGATCATGTAACTCGCCTTGATCGTTGGGAACCGGAGCTGAATGAAGCCATAC
CAAACGACGAGCGTGACACCACGATGCCTGTAGCAATGGCAACAACGTTGCGCAAACTATTAACTGGCGA
ACTACTTACTCTAGCTTCCCGGCAACAATTAATAGACTGGATGGAGGCGGATAAAGTTGCAGGACCACTT
CTGCGCTCGGCCCTTCCGGCTGGCTGGTTTATTGCTGATAAATCTGGAGCCGGTGAGCGTGGGTCTCGCG
GTATCATTGCAGCACTGGGGCCAGATGGTAAGCCCTCCCGTATCGTAGTTATCTACACGACGGGGAGTCA
GGCAACTATGGATGAACGAAATAGACAGATCGCTGAGATAGGTGCCTCACTGATTAAGCATTGGTAACTG
TCAGACCAAGTTTACTCATATATACTTTAGATTGATTTAAAACTTCATTTTTAATTTAAAAGGATCTAGG
TGAAGATCCTTTTTGATAATCTCATGACCAAAATCCCTTAACGTGAGTTTTCGTTCCACTGAGCGTCAGA
CCCCGTAGAAAAGATCAAAGGATCTTCTTGAGATCCTTTTTTTCTGCGCGTAATCTGCTGCTTGCAAACA
AAAAAACCACCGCTACCAGCGGTGGTTTGTTTGCCGGATCAAGAGCTACCAACTCTTTTTCCGAAGGTAA
CTGGCTTCAGCAGAGCGCAGATACCAAATACTGTTCTTCTAGTGTAGCCGTAGTTAGGCCACCACTTCAA
GAACTCTGTAGCACCGCCTACATACCTCGCTCTGCTAATCCTGTTACCAGTGGCTGCTGCCAGTGGCGAT
AAGTCGTGTCTTACCGGGTTGGACTCAAGACGATAGTTACCGGATAAGGCGCAGCGGTCGGGCTGAACGG
GGGGTTCGTGCACACAGCCCAGCTTGGAGCGAACGACCTACACCGAACTGAGATACCTACAGCGTGAGCT
ATGAGAAAGCGCCACGCTTCCCGAAGGGAGAAAGGCGGACAGGTATCCGGTAAGCGGCAGGGTCGGAACA
GGAGAGCGCACGAGGGAGCTTCCAGGGGGAAACGCCTGGTATCTTTATAGTCCTGTCGGGTTTCGCCACC
TCTGACTTGAGCGTCGATTTTTGTGATGCTCGTCAGGGGGGCGGAGCCTATGGAAAAACGCCAGCAACGC
GGCCTTTTTACGGTTCCTGGCCTTTTGCTGGCCTTTTGCTCACATGTTCTTTCCTGCGTTATCCCCTGAT
TCTGTGGATAACCGTATTACCGCCTTTGAGTGAGCTGATACCGCTCGCCGCAGCCGAACGACCGAGCGCA
GCGAGTCAGTGAGCGAGGAAGCGGAAGAGCGCCTGATGTGGTATTTTCTCCTTACGCATCTGTGCGGTAT
TTCACACCGCATAGACCAGCCGCGTAACCTGGCAAAATCGGTTACGGTTGAGTAATAAATGGATGCCCTG
CGTAAGCGGGTGTGGGCGGACAATAAAGTCTTAAACTGAACAAAATAGATCTAAACTATGACAATAAAGT
CTTAAACTAGACAGAATAGTTGTAAACTGAAATCAGTCCAGTTATGCTGTGAAAAAGCATACTGGACTTT
TGTTATGGCTAAAGCAAACTCTTCATTTTCTGAAGTGCAAATTGCCCGTCGTATTAAAGAGGGGCGTGGC
CAAGGGCATGGTAAAGACTATATTCGCGGCGTTGTGACAATTTACCGAACAACTCCGCGGCCGGGAAGCC
GATCTCGGCTTGAACGAATTGTTAGGTGGCGGTACTTGGGTCGATATCAAAGTGCATCACTTCTTCCCGT
ATGCCCAACTTTGTATAGAGAGCCACTGCGGGATCGTCACCGTAATCTGCTTGCACGTAGATCACATAAG
CACCAAGCGCGTTGGCCTCATGCTTGAGGAGATTGATGAGCGCGGTGGCAATGCCCTGCCTCCGGTGCTC
GCCGGAGACTGCGAGATCATAGATATAGATCTCACTACGCGGCTGCTCAAACTTGGGCAGAACGTAAGCC
GCGAGAGCGCCAACAACCGCTTCTTGGTCGAAGGCAGCAAGCGCGATGAATGTCTTACTACGGAGCAAGT
TCCCGAGGTAATCGGAGTCCGGCTGATGTTGGGAGTAGGTGGCTACGTCTCCGAACTCACGACCGAAAAG
ATCAAGAGCAGCCCGCATGGATTTGACTTGGTCAGGGCCGAGCCTACATGTGCGAATGATGCCCATACTT
GAGCCACCTAACTTTGTTTTAGGGCGACTGCCCTGCTGCGTAACATCGTTGCTGCTCCATAACATCAAAC
ATCGACCCACGGCGTAACGCGCTTGCTGCTTGGATGCCCGAGGCATAGACTGTACAAAAAAACAGTCATA
ACAAGCCATGAAAACCGCCACTGCGCCGTTACCACCGCTGCGTTCGGTCAAGGTTCTGGACCAGTTGCGT
GAGCGCATACGCTACTTGCATTACAGTTTACGAACCGAACAGGCTTATGTCAACTGGGTTCGTGCCTTCA
TCCGTTTCCACGGTGTGCGTCACCCGGCAACCTTGGGCAGCAGCGAAGTCGAGGCATTTCTGTCCTGGCT
GGCGAACGAGCGCAAGGTTTCGGTCTCCACGCATCGTCAGGCATTGGCGGCCTTGCTGTTCTTCTACGGC
AAGGTGCTGTGCACGGATCTGCCCTGGCTTCAGGAGATCGGAAGACCTCGGCCGTCGCGGCGCTTGCCGG
TGGTGCTGACCCCGGATGAAGTGGTTCGCATCCTCGGTTTTCTGGAAGGCGAGCATCGTTTGTTCGCCCA
GGACTCTAGCTATAGTTCTAGTGGTTGGCTACGTATACTCCGGAATATTAATAGATCATGGAGATAATTA
AAATGATAACCATCTCGCAAATAAATAAGTATTTTACTGTTTTCGTAACAGTTTTGTAATAAAAAAACCT
ATAAATATTCCGGATTATTCATACCGTCCCACCATCGGGCGCGGATCTCGGTCCGAAACCATGTCGTACT
ACCATCACCATCACCATCACCATCACCATCACGATTACGATATCCCAACGACCGAAAACCTGTATTTTCA
GGGCGCCATGGGATCCGGAATTCAAAGGCCTACGTCGACGAGCTCAACTAGAGCCTGTGGCTGCAGCTCA
CACCCGGAAGATGACTGGATGGAAAACATCGATGTGTGTGAGAACTGCCATTATCCCATAGTCCCACTGG
ATGGCAAGGGCACGCTGCTCATCCGAAATGGCTCTGAGGTGCGGGACCCACTGGTTACCTACGAAGGCTC
CAATCCGCCGGCTTCCCCACTGCAAGACAACCTGGTTATCGCTCTGCACAGCTATGAGCCCTCTCACGAC
GGAGATCTGGGCTTTGAGAAGGGGGAACAGCTCCGCATCCTGGAGCAGAGCGGCGAGTGGTGGAAGGCGC
AGTCCCTGACCACGGGCCAGGAAGGCTTCATCCCCTTCAATTTTGTGGCCAAAGCGAACAGCCTGGAGCC
CGAACCCTGGTTCTTCAAGAACCTGAGCCGCAAGGACGCGGAGCGGCAGCTCCTGGCGCCCGGGAACACT
CACGGCTCCTTCCTCATCCGGGAGAGCGAGAGCACCGCGGGATCGTTTTCACTGTCGGTCCGGGACTTCG
ACCAGAACCAGGGAGAGGTGGTGAAACATTACAAGATCCGTAATCTGGACAACGGTGGCTTCTACATCTC
CCCTCGAATCACTTTTCCCGGCCTGCATGAACTGGTCCGCCATTACACCAATGCTTCAGATGGGCTGTGC
ACACGGTTGAGCCGCCCCTGCCAGACCCAGAAGCCCCAGAAGCCGTGGTGGGAGGACGAGTGGGAGGTTC
CCAGGGAGACGCTGAAGCTGGTGGAGCGGCTGGGGGCTGGACAGTTCGGGGAGGTGTGGATGGGGTACTA
CAACGGGCACACGAAGGTGGCGGTGAAGAGCCTGAAGCAGGGCAGCATGTCCCCGGACGCCTTCCTGGCC
GAGGCCAACCTCATGAAGCAGCTGCAACACCAGCGGCTGGTTCGGCTCTACGCTGTGGTCACCCAGGAGC
CCATCTACATCATCACTGAATACATGGAGAATGGGAGTCTAGTGGATTTTCTCAAGACCCCTTCAGGCAT
CAAGTTGACCATCAACAAACTCCTGGACATGGCAGCCCAAATTGCAGAAGGCATGGCATTCATTGAAGAG
CGGAATTATATTCATCGTGACCTTCGGGCTGCCAACATTCTGGTGTCTGACACCCTGAGCTGCAAGATTG
CAGACTTTGGCCTAGCACGCCTCATTGAGGACAACGAGTACACAGCCAGGGAGGGGGCCAAGTTTCCCAT
TAAGTGGACAGCGCCAGAAGCCATTAACTACGGGACATTCACCATCAAGTCAGATGTGTGGTCTTTTGGC
ATCCTGCTGACGGAAATTGTCACCCACGGCCGCATCCCTTACCCAGGGATGACCAACCCGGAGGTGATTC
AGAACCTGGAGCGAGGCTACCGCATGGTGCGCCCTGACAACTGTCCAGAGGAGCTGTACCAACTCATGAG
GCTGTGCTGGAAGGAGCGCCCAGAGGACCGGCCCACCTTTGACTACCTGCGCAGTGTGCTGGAGGACTTC
TTCACGGCCACAGAGGGCCAGTACCAGCCTCAGCCTTGAACTAGTGCGGCCGCTTTCGAATCTAGAGCCT
GCAGTCTCGAGGCATGCGGTACCAAGCTTGTCGAGAAGTACTAGAGGATCATAATCAGCCATACCACATT
TGTAGAGGTTTTACTTGCTTTAAAAAACCTCCCACACCTCCCCCTGAACCTGAAACATAAAATGAATGCA
ATTGTTGTTGTTAACTTGTTTATTGCAGCTTATAATGGTTACAAATAAAGCAATAGCATCACAAATTTCA
CAAATAAAGCATTTTTTTCACTGCATTCTAGTTGTGGTTTGTCCAAACTCATCAATGTATCTTATCATGT
CTGGATCTGATCACTGCTTGAGCCTAGGAGATCCGAACCAGATAAGTGAAATCTAGTTCCAAACTATTTT
GTCATTTTTAATTTTCGTATTAGCTTACGACGCTACACCCAGTTCCCATCTATTTTGTCACTCTTCCCTA
AATAATCCTTAAAAACTCCATTTCCACCCCTCCCAGTTCCCAACTATTTTGTCCGCCCACAGCGGGGCAT
TTTTCTTCCTGTTATGTTTTTAATCAAACATCCTGCCAACTCCATGTGACAAACCGTCATCTTCGGCTAC
TTTTTCTCTGTCACAGAATGAAAATTTTTCTGTCATCTCTTCGTTATTAATGTTTGTAATTGACTGAATA
TCAACGCTTATTTGCAGCCTGAATGGCGAATGG
